Addgene plasmid #55012: mCherry-CD81-10
Purpose: Localization: Tetraspanin/Membrane, Excitation: 587, Emission: 610
Depositing lab: Michael Davidson. Depositing organization: Florida State University, Tallahassee.
Backbone
  Vector backbone: mCherry
  Backbone size w/o insert (bp): 4750
  Vector type: Mammalian Expression
  Selectable markers: Neomycin (select with G418)
Growth in bacteria
  Bacterial resistance: Kanamycin, 50 μg/mL
  Growth temperature: 37°C
  Growth strain: DH5alpha
  Copy number: High Copy
Gene/Insert
  Gene/Insert name: CD81 (alt name: NM_004356)
  Species: H. sapiens (human)
  Entrez Gene: CD81 (a.k.a. CVID6, S5.7, TAPA1, TSPAN28)
  Promoter: CMV
  Tag / fusion protein: mCherry (N terminal on backbone)
  Cloning method: Unknown
  Sequencing primers: 5′ CMV-F; 3′ SV40pA-R
Terms and licenses: Academic/Nonprofit Terms; Industry Terms: Not Available to Industry
Depositor comments: . Excitation = 587; Emission = 610
How to cite: mCherry-CD81-10 was a gift from Michael Davidson (Addgene plasmid # 55012 ; http://n2t.net/addgene:55012 ; RRID:Addgene_55012)
