[The description below was written by a language model from this plasmid's Addgene catalogue record and pLannotate feature annotations shown in this document.]
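Description:
mCherry-CD81-10 is a mammalian expression plasmid built on an mCherry C1-style fusion backbone, encoding human CD81 (TAPA1/TSPAN28) tagged at its N terminus with the monomeric red fluorescent protein mCherry. Expression is driven by the human cytomegalovirus immediate-early enhancer and promoter, and the transcript is terminated by an SV40 polyadenylation signal. In the annotated 5,520-nt sequence, the mCherry coding region is followed by a short remnant of the multiple cloning site that acts as the linker, and then by the CD81 open reading frame. The "10" in the name probably refers to the length of this linker in amino acids, though the record does not say so. The automated annotation also reports short T7 gene 10 leader and Xpress epitope matches just upstream of mCherry, along with small fragments of SV40 large T antigen, ble and bGH poly(A). These are partial hits and the catalogue entry does not describe them as functional parts.

The plasmid is propagated in E. coli through a high-copy ColE1/pUC origin, and it also carries an f1 phage origin. A single Tn5 aminoglycoside phosphotransferase gene (NeoR/KanR) provides both selections. A bacterial bla-type promoter drives it for kanamycin resistance in bacteria, and the SV40 enhancer/early promoter with an HSV TK polyadenylation signal drives it for G418 selection of transfected mammalian cells. The construct serves as a fluorescent localization marker for live or fixed-cell imaging, labelling tetraspanin-containing membranes, with mCherry excitation at 587 nm and emission at 610 nm.
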