Features (pLannotate 1.2.2; 18 found; start..end, strand, type, name):
     68..371     +  enhancer       CMV enhancer: human cytomegalovirus immediate early enhancer
    372..575     +  promoter       CMV promoter: human cytomegalovirus (CMV) immediate early promoter
    598..627     +  CDS            T7 tag (gene 10 leader) (fragment): leader peptide from bacteriophage T7 gene 10 promotes efficient translation in E. coli
    631..654     +  CDS            Xpress™ tag: Xpress™ epitope tag, including an enterokinase recognition and cleavage site
    667..1374    +  CDS            mCherry: mCherry is a basic (constitutively fluorescent) red fluorescent protein published in 2004, derived from Discosoma sp.. It is reported to be a very rapidly-maturing monomer with low acid sensitivity.
   1375..1403    +  misc_feature   MCS (fragment): multiple cloning site
   1405..2109    +  CDS            CD81: CD81_HUMAN - Also known as TAPA1 From Homo sapiens (Human).
   2170..2196    +  misc_feature   MCS (fragment): multiple cloning site
   2208..2292    +  CDS            large T antigen (fragment): large T antigen from SV40 (simian virus 40)
   2315..2436    +  polyA_signal   SV40 poly(A) signal: SV40 polyadenylation signal
   2470..2898    -  rep_origin     f1 ori (sequence partly withheld): f1 bacteriophage origin of replication; arrow indicates direction of (+) strand synthesis
   2925..3029    +  promoter       AmpR promoter: bla
   3031..3388    +  promoter       SV40 promoter: SV40 enhancer and early promoter
   3423..4217    +  CDS            NeoR/KanR: aminoglycoside phosphotransferase from Tn5; aph(3')-II (or nptII); confers resistance to neomycin, kanamycin, and G418 (Geneticin®)
   4238..4390    +  CDS            ble (fragment): BLE_KLEPN - Experimental evidence at protein level: Swiss-Prot protein existence level 1. Binding protein with a strong affinity to the bleomycin family of antibiotics. Binds to CL990; an antimitotic-antibiotic compound. From Klebsiella pneumoniae.
   4449..4496    +  polyA_signal   HSV TK poly(A) signal: herpes simplex virus thymidine kinase polyadenylation signal (Cole and Stacy, 1985)
   4587..4603    -  polyA_signal   bGH poly(A) signal (fragment): bovine growth hormone polyadenylation signal
   4825..5413    +  rep_origin     ori: high-copy-number ColE1/pMB1/pBR322/pUC origin of replication
>Addgene plasmid #55012 | mCherry-CD81-10 | addgene full sequence | sequence record 147992 | Addgene NGS results
CATGCATTAGTTATTAATAGTAATCAATTACGGGGTCATTAGTTCATAGCCCATATATGGAGTTCCGCGT
TACATAACTTACGGTAAATGGCCCGCCTGGCTGACCGCCCAACGACCCCCGCCCATTGACGTCAATAATG
ACGTATGTTCCCATAGTAACGCCAATAGGGACTTTCCATTGACGTCAATGGGTGGAGTATTTACGGTAAA
CTGCCCACTTGGCAGTACATCAAGTGTATCATATGCCAAGTACGCCCCCTATTGACGTCAATGACGGTAA
ATGGCCCGCCTGGCATTATGCCCAGTACATGACCTTATGGGACTTTCCTACTTGGCAGTACATCTACGTA
TTAGTCATCGCTATTACCATGGTGATGCGGTTTTGGCAGTACATCAATGGGCGTGGATAGCGGTTTGACT
CACGGGGATTTCCAAGTCTCCACCCCATTGACGTCAATGGGAGTTTGTTTTGGCACCAAAATCAACGGGA
CTTTCCAAAATGTCGTAACAACTCCGCCCCATTGACGCAAATGGGCGGTAGGCGTGTACGGTGGGAGGTC
TATATAAGCAGAGCTGGTTTAGTGAACCGTCAGATCCGCTAGCATGACTGGTGGACAGCAAATGGGTCGG
GATCTGTACGACGATGACGATAAGGATCCCGCCACCATGGTGAGCAAGGGCGAGGAGGATAACATGGCCA
TCATCAAGGAGTTCATGCGCTTCAAGGTGCACATGGAGGGCTCCGTGAACGGCCACGAGTTCGAGATCGA
GGGCGAGGGCGAGGGCCGCCCCTACGAGGGCACCCAGACCGCCAAGCTGAAGGTGACCAAGGGTGGCCCC
CTGCCCTTCGCCTGGGACATCCTGTCCCCTCAGTTCATGTACGGCTCCAAGGCCTACGTGAAGCACCCCG
CCGACATCCCCGACTACTTGAAGCTGTCCTTCCCCGAGGGCTTCAAGTGGGAGCGCGTGATGAACTTCGA
GGACGGCGGCGTGGTGACCGTGACCCAGGACTCCTCCCTGCAGGACGGCGAGTTCATCTACAAGGTGAAG
CTGCGCGGCACCAACTTCCCCTCCGACGGCCCCGTAATGCAGAAGAAGACCATGGGCTGGGAGGCCTCCT
CCGAGCGGATGTACCCCGAGGACGGCGCCCTGAAGGGCGAGATCAAGCAGAGGCTGAAGCTGAAGGACGG
CGGCCACTACGACGCTGAGGTCAAGACCACCTACAAGGCCAAGAAGCCCGTGCAGCTGCCCGGCGCCTAC
AACGTCAACATCAAGTTGGACATCACCTCCCACAACGAGGACTACACCATCGTGGAACAGTACGAACGCG
CCGAGGGCCGCCACTCCACCGGCGGCATGGACGAGCTGTACAAGTCCGGACTCAGATCTCGAGCTCAAGC
TTCCGGAGTGGAGGGCTGCACCAAGTGCATCAAGTACCTGCTCTTCGTCTTCAATTTCGTCTTCTGGCTG
GCTGGAGGCGTGATCCTGGGTGTGGCCCTGTGGCTCCGCCATGACCCGCAGACCACCAACCTCCTGTATC
TGGAGCTGGGAGACAAGCCCGCGCCCAACACCTTCTATGTAGGCATCTACATCCTCATCGCTGTGGGCGC
TGTCATGATGTTCGTTGGCTTCCTGGGCTGCTACGGGGCCATCCAGGAATCCCAGTGCCTGCTGGGGACG
TTCTTCACCTGCCTGGTCATCCTGTTTGCCTGTGAGGTGGCCGCCGGCATCTGGGGCTTTGTCAACAAGG
ACCAGATCGCCAAGGATGTGAAGCAGTTCTATGACCAGGCCCTACAGCAGGCCGTGGTGGATGATGACGC
CAACAACGCCAAGGCTGTGGTGAAGACCTTCCACGAGACGCTTGACTGCTGTGGCTCCAGCACACTGACT
GCTTTGACCACCTCAGTGCTCAAGAACAATTTGTGTCCCTCGGGCAGCAACATCATCAGCAACCTCTTCA
AGGAGGACTGCCACCAGAAGATCGATGACCTCTTCTCCGGGAAGCTGTACCTCATCGGCATTGCTGCCAT
CGTGGTCGCTGTGATCATGATCTTCGAGATGATCCTGAGCATGGTGCTGTGCTGTGGCATCCGGAACAGC
TCCGTGTACTGAGGCGGATCCAAGGGCGAATTCCAGCACACTGGCGGCCGTTACTAGTGGATCCGAGCTC
GGTACCGCGGGCCCGGGATCCACCGGATCTAGATAACTGATCATAATCAGCCATACCACATTTGTAGAGG
TTTTACTTGCTTTAAAAAACCTCCCACACCTCCCCCTGAACCTGAAACATAAAATGAATGCAATTGTTGT
TGTTAACTTGTTTATTGCAGCTTATAATGGTTACAAATAAAGCAATAGCATCACAAATTTCACAAATAAA
GCATTTTTTTCACTGCATTCTAGTTGTGGTTTGTCCAAACTCATCAATGTATCTTAACGCGTAAATTGTA
AGCGTTAATATTTTGTTAAAATTCGCGTTAAATTTTTGTTAAATCAGCTCATTTTTTAACCAATAGGCCG
AAATCGGCAAAATCCCTTATAAATCAAAAGAATAGACCGAGATAGGGT
[37 nt withheld, positions 2569-2605]
AAAGAACGTGGACTCCAACGTCAAAGG
[49 nt withheld, positions 2633-2681]
T
[91 nt withheld, positions 2683-2773]
G
[124 nt withheld, positions 2775-2898]
CAGGTGGCACTTTTCGGGGAAATGTGCGCGGAACCCCTATTTGTTTATTTTTCTAAATACATTCAAATAT
GTATCCGCTCATGAGACAATAACCCTGATAAATGCTTCAATAATATTGAAAAAGGAAGAGTCCTGAGGCG
GAAAGAACCAGCTGTGGAATGTGTGTCAGTTAGGGTGTGGAAAGTCCCCAGGCTCCCCAGCAGGCAGAAG
TATGCAAAGCATGCATCTCAATTAGTCAGCAACCAGGTGTGGAAAGTCCCCAGGCTCCCCAGCAGGCAGA
AGTATGCAAAGCATGCATCTCAATTAGTCAGCAACCATAGTCCCGCCCCTAACTCCGCCCATCCCGCCCC
TAACTCCGCCCAGTTCCGCCCATTCTCCGCCCCATGGCTGACTAATTTTTTTTATTTATGCAGAGGCCGA
GGCCGCCTCGGCCTCTGAGCTATTCCAGAAGTAGTGAGGAGGCTTTTTTGGAGGCCTAGGCTTTTGCAAA
GATCGATCAAGAGACAGGATGAGGATCGTTTCGCATGATTGAACAAGATGGATTGCACGCAGGTTCTCCG
GCCGCTTGGGTGGAGAGGCTATTCGGCTATGACTGGGCACAACAGACAATCGGCTGCTCTGATGCCGCCG
TGTTCCGGCTGTCAGCGCAGGGGCGCCCGGTTCTTTTTGTCAAGACCGACCTGTCCGGTGCCCTGAATGA
ACTGCAAGACGAGGCAGCGCGGCTATCGTGGCTGGCCACGACGGGCGTTCCTTGCGCAGCTGTGCTCGAC
GTTGTCACTGAAGCGGGAAGGGACTGGCTGCTATTGGGCGAAGTGCCGGGGCAGGATCTCCTGTCATCTC
ACCTTGCTCCTGCCGAGAAAGTATCCATCATGGCTGATGCAATGCGGCGGCTGCATACGCTTGATCCGGC
TACCTGCCCATTCGACCACCAAGCGAAACATCGCATCGAGCGAGCACGTACTCGGATGGAAGCCGGTCTT
GTCGATCAGGATGATCTGGACGAAGAGCATCAGGGGCTCGCGCCAGCCGAACTGTTCGCCAGGCTCAAGG
CGAGCATGCCCGACGGCGAGGATCTCGTCGTGACCCATGGCGATGCCTGCTTGCCGAATATCATGGTGGA
AAATGGCCGCTTTTCTGGATTCATCGACTGTGGCCGGCTGGGTGTGGCGGACCGCTATCAGGACATAGCG
TTGGCTACCCGTGATATTGCTGAAGAGCTTGGCGGCGAATGGGCTGACCGCTTCCTCGTGCTTTACGGTA
TCGCCGCTCCCGATTCGCAGCGCATCGCCTTCTATCGCCTTCTTGACGAGTTCTTCTGAGCGGGACTCTG
GGGTTCGAAATGACCGACCAAGCGACGCCCAACCTGCCATCACGAGATTTCGATTCCACCGCCGCCTTCT
ATGAAAGGTTGGGCTTCGGAATCGTTTTCCGGGACGCCGGCTGGATGATCCTCCAGCGCGGGGATCTCAT
GCTGGAGTTCTTCGCCCACCCTAGGGGGAGGCTAACTGAAACACGGAAGGAGACAATACCGGAAGGAACC
CGCGCTATGACGGCAATAAAAAGACAGAATAAAACGCACGGTGTTGGGTCGTTTGTTCATAAACGCGGGG
TTCGGTCCCAGGGCTGGCACTCTGTCGATACCCCACCGAGACCCCATTGGGGCCAATACGCCCGCGTTTC
TTCCTTTTCCCCACCCCACCCCCCAAGTTCGGGTGAAGGCCCAGGGCTCGCAGCCAACGTCGGGGCGGCA
GGCCCTGCCATAGCCTCAGGTTACTCATATATACTTTAGATTGATTTAAAACTTCATTTTTAATTTAAAA
GGATCTAGGTGAAGATCCTTTTTGATAATCTCATGACCAAAATCCCTTAACGTGAGTTTTCGTTCCACTG
AGCGTCAGACCCCGTAGAAAAGATCAAAGGATCTTCTTGAGATCCTTTTTTTCTGCGCGTAATCTGCTGC
TTGCAAACAAAAAAACCACCGCTACCAGCGGTGGTTTGTTTGCCGGATCAAGAGCTACCAACTCTTTTTC
CGAAGGTAACTGGCTTCAGCAGAGCGCAGATACCAAATACTGTTCTTCTAGTGTAGCCGTAGTTAGGCCA
CCACTTCAAGAACTCTGTAGCACCGCCTACATACCTCGCTCTGCTAATCCTGTTACCAGTGGCTGCTGCC
AGTGGCGATAAGTCGTGTCTTACCGGGTTGGACTCAAGACGATAGTTACCGGATAAGGCGCAGCGGTCGG
GCTGAACGGGGGGTTCGTGCACACAGCCCAGCTTGGAGCGAACGACCTACACCGAACTGAGATACCTACA
GCGTGAGCTATGAGAAAGCGCCACGCTTCCCGAAGGGAGAAAGGCGGACAGGTATCCGGTAAGCGGCAGG
GTCGGAACAGGAGAGCGCACGAGGGAGCTTCCAGGGGGAAACGCCTGGTATCTTTATAGTCCTGTCGGGT
TTCGCCACCTCTGACTTGAGCGTCGATTTTTGTGATGCTCGTCAGGGGGGCGGAGCCTATGGAAAAACGC
CAGCAACGCGGCCTTTTTACGGTTCCTGGCCTTTTGCTGGCCTTTTGCTCACATGTTCTTTCCTGCGTTA
TCCCCTGATTCTGTGGATAACCGTATTACCGC
