>Addgene plasmid #55012 | mCherry-CD81-10 | depositor partial sequence | sequence record 85399 | insert sequence
TGGTGGACAGCAAATGGGTCGGGATCTGTACGACGATGACGATAAGGATCCCGCCACCATGGTGAGCAAG
GGCGAGGAGGATAACATGGCCATCATCAAGGAGTTCATGCGCTTCAAGGTGCACATGGAGGGCTCCGTGA
ACGGCCACGAGTTCGAGATCGAGGGCGAGGGCGAGGGCCGCCCCTACGAGGGCACCCAGACCGCCAAGCT
GAAGGTGACCAAGGGTGGCCCCCTGCCCTTCGCCTGGGACATCCTGTCCCCTCAGTTCATGTACGGCTCC
AAGGCCTACGTGAAGCACCCCGCCGACATCCCCGACTACTTGAAGCTGTCCTTCCCCGAGGGCTTCAAGT
GGGAGCGCGTGATGAACTTCGAGGACGGCGGCGTGGTGACCGTGACCCAGGACTCCTCCCTGCAGGACGG
CGAGTTCATCTACAAGGTGAAGCTGCGCGGCACCAACTTCCCCTCCGACGGCCCCGTAATGCAGAAGAAG
ACCATGGGCTGGGAGGCCTCCTCCGAGCGGATGTACCCCGAGGACGGCGCCCTGAAGGGCGAGATCAAGC
AGAGGCTGAAGCTGAAGGACGGCGGCCACTACGACGCTGAGGTCAAGACCACCTACAAGGCCAAGAAGCC
CGTGCAGCTGCCCGGCGCCTACAACGTCAACATCAAGTTGGACATCACCTCCCACAACGAGGACTACACC
ATCGTGGAACAGTACGAACGCGCCGAGGGCCGCCACTCCACCGGCGGCATGGACGAGCTGTACAAGTCCG
GACTCAGATCTCGAGCTCAAGCTTCCGGAGTGGAGGGCTGCACCAAGTGCATCAAGTACCTGCTCTTCGT
CTTCAATTTCGTCTTCTGGCTGGCTGGAGGCGTGATCCTGGGTGTGGCCCTGTGGCTCCGCCATGACCCG
CAGACCACCAACCTCCTGTATCTGGAGCTGGGAGACAAGCCCGCGCCCAACACCTTCTATGTAGGCATCT
ACATCCTCATCGCTGTGGGCGCTGTCATGATGTTCGTTGGCTTCCTGGGCTGCTACGGGGCCATCCAGGA
ATCCCAGTGCCTGCTGGGGACGTTCTTCACCTGCCTGGTCATCCTGTTTGCCTGTGAGGTGGCCGCCGGC
ATCTGGGGCTTTGTCAACAAGGACCAGATCGCCAAGGATGTGAAGCAGTTCTATGACCAGGCCCTACAGC
AGGCCGTGGTGGATGATGACGCCAACAACGCCAAGGCTGTGGTGAAGACCTTCCACGAGACGCTTGACTG
CTGTGGCTCCAGCACACTGACTGCTTTGACCACCTCAGTGCTCAAGAACAATTTGTGTCCCTCGGGCAGC
AACATCATCAGCAACCTCTTCAAGGAGGACTGCCACCAGAAGATCGATGACCTCTTCTCCGGGAAGCTGT
ACCTCATCGGCATTGCTGCCATCGTGGTCGCTGTGATCATGATCTTCGAGATGATCCTGAGCATGGTGCT
GTGCTGTGGCATCCGGAACAGCTCCGTGTACTGAGGCGGATCCAAGGGCGAATTCCAGCACACTGGCGGC
CGTTACTAGTGGATCCGAGCTCGGTACCGCGGGCCCGGGATCCACCGGATCTAGATA
