>Addgene plasmid #55012 | mCherry-CD81-10 | addgene partial sequence | sequence record 97251 | mCherry-F 5'-ccccgtaatgcagaagaaga-3'
GTACCCCGAGGACGGCGCCCTGAAGGGCGAGATCAAGCAGAGGCTGAAGCTGAAGGACGGCGGCCACTAC
GACGCTGAGGTCAAGACCACCTACAAGGCCAAGAAGCCCGTGCAGCTGCCCGGCGCCTACAACGTCAACA
TCAAGTTGGACATCACCTCCCACAACGAGGACTACACCATCGTGGAACAGTACGAACGCGCCGAGGGCCG
CCACTCCACCGGCGGCATGGACGAGCTGTACAAGTCCGGACTCAGATCTCGAGCTCAAGCTTCCGGAGTG
GAGGGCTGCACCAAGTGCATCAAGTACCTGCTCTTCGTCTTCAATTTCGTCTTCTGGCTGGCTGGAGGCG
TGATCCTGGGTGTGGCCCTGTGGCTCCGCCATGACCCGCAGACCACCAACCTCCTGTATCTGGAGCTGGG
AGACAAGCCCGCGCCCAACACCTTCTATGTAGGCATCTACATCCTCATCGCTGTGGGCGCTGTCATGATG
TTCGTTGGCTTCCTGGGCTGCTACGGGGCCATCCAGGAATCCCAGTGCCTGCTGGGGACGTTCTTCACCT
GCCTGGTCATCCTGTTTGCCTGTGAGGTGGCCGCCGGCATCTGGGGCTTTGTCAACAAGGACCAGATCGC
CAAGGATGTGAAGCAGTTCTATGACCAGGCCCTACAGCAGGCCGTGGTGGATGATGACGCCAACAACGCC
AAGGCTGTGGTGAAGACCTTCCACGAGACGCTTGACTGCTGTGGCTCCAGCACACTGACTGCTTTGACCA
CCTCAGTGCTCAAGAACAATTTGTGTCCCTCGGGCAGCAACATCATCAGCAACCTCTTCAAGGAGGACTG
CCACCAGAAGATCGATGA
